>Addgene plasmid #176156 | pMC-XI2 | addgene full sequence | sequence record 346545 | Addgene NGS Result
GCGGCCGCGTGTTACAACCAATTAACCAATTCTGATTAGAAAAACTCATCGAGCATCAAATGAAACTGCA
ATTTATTCATATCAGGATTATCAATACCATATTTTTGAAAAAGCCGTTTCTGTAATGAAGGAGAAAACTC
ACCGAGGCAGTTCCATAGGATGGCAAGATCCTGGTATCGGTCTGCGATTCCGACTCGTCCAACATCAATA
CAACCTATTAATTTCCCCTCGTCAAAAATAAGGTTATCAAGTGAGAAATCACCATGAGTGACGACTGAAT
CCGGTGAGAATGGCAAAAGCTTATGCATTTCTTTCCAGACTTGTTCAACAGGCCAGCCATTACGCTCGTC
ATCAAAATCACTCGCATCAACCAAACCGTTATTCATTCGTGATTGCGCCTGAGCGAGGCGAAATACGCGA
TCGCTGTTAAAAGGACAATTACAAACAGGAATCGAATGCAACCGGCGCAGGAACACTGCCAGCGCATCAA
CAATATTTTCACCTGAATCAGGATATTCTTCTAATACCTGGAATGCTGTTTTCCCGGGGATCGCAGTGGT
GAGTAACCATGCATCATCAGGAGTACGGATAAAATGCTTGATGGTCGGAAGAGGCATAAATTCCGTCAGC
CAGTTTAGTCTGACCATCTCATCTGTAACATCATTGGCAACGCTACCTTTGCCATGTTTCAGAAACAACT
CTGGCGCATCGGGCTTCCCATACAATCGATAGATTGTCGCACCTGATTGCCCGACATTATCGCGAGCCCA
TTTATACCCATATAAATCAGCATCCATGTTGGAATTTAATCGCGGCCTGGAGCAAGACGTTTCCCGTTGA
ATATGGCTCATAACACCCCTTGTATTACTGTTTATGTAAGCAGACAGTTTTATTGTTCATGATGATATAT
TTTTATCTTGTGCAATGTAACATCAGAGATTTTGAGACACAACGTGGCTTTGTTGAATAAATCGAACTTT
TGCTGAGTTGAAGGATCAGTCATGACCAAAATCCCTTAACGTGAGTTTTCGTTCCACTGAGCGTCAGACC
CCGTAGAAAAGATCAAAGGATCTTCTTGAGATCCTTTTTTTCTGCGCGTAATCTGCTGCTTGCAAACAAA
AAAACCACCGCTACCAGCGGTGGTTTGTTTGCCGGATCAAGAGCTACCAACTCTTTTTCCGAAGGTAACT
GGCTTCAGCAGAGCGCAGATACCAAATACTGTTCTTCTAGTGTAGCCGTAGTTAGGCCACCACTTCAAGA
ACTCTGTAGCACCGCCTACATACCTCGCTCTGCTAATCCTGTTACCAGTGGCTGCTGCCAGTGGCGATAA
GTCGTGTCTTACCGGGTTGGACTCAAGACGATAGTTACCGGATAAGGCGCAGCGGTCGGGCTGAACGGGG
GGTTCGTGCACACAGCCCAGCTTGGAGCGAACGACCTACACCGAACTGAGATACCTACAGCGTGAGCTAT
GAGAAAGCGCCACGCTTCCCGAAGGGAGAAAGGCGGACAGGTATCCGGTAAGCGGCAGGGTCGGAACAGG
AGAGCGCACGAGGGAGCTTCCAGGGGGAAACGCCTGGTATCTTTATAGTCCTGTCGGGTTTCGCCACCTC
TGACTTGAGCGTCGATTTTTGTGATGCTCGTCAGGGGGGCGGAGCCTATGGAAAAACGCCAGCAACGCGG
CCTTTTTACGGTTCCTGGCCTTTTGCTGGCCTTTTGCTCACATGTTCTTTCCTGCGTTATCCCCTGATTC
TGTGGATAACCGTGCGGCCGCCAATGCGCTGAGGGTTTAATGAGGATTTTCGATGGAGCAGGATGAGGAG
AAATAGTACCACATGTATATATCCATTACAAAAAGGTTTATATACAATTACAATAGACCCTTGTTGGGGT
TTCTGAAAAAAGAAGTAGTCGATGCCATCGGCAATAATACGGAATTACGAGAAACACAATCCCGATCCTT
TTTTGGGTAATTACTTCACCGATTCTACCGATTTATCATGCCAAAAAAAATTCACCGTGGGTTCTAGAAG
TGCCCTTTGAGGATTGTAGCCACTCTAACCCACACGGCCTCCTTACTAGCTGACTAAGGTGACAAAACCG
CAAGGACTGGAAAGTCGCCACTCATCTGAAAATTCTCAAGTTTTTCACTACTGAGTTTATGCTTTCGAAT
TTTTTTGTTCGGTAATAGCACGGCGGTTCGATTCAATTCCGCCGCTCCGAGCGATGCTCCGCAAAACTCA
GTAATAAGCTTTCTGATGGTTCACCCCTTTTTTAGCACGCGGGGTGTAACTCAACAGAAAAATGTGCCAT
AGAACAAGACTAGGCAAAAGCCAAGGAGCGTTTGCCATGAACTTCCACAAATTAAGTCCTCAGCGAGCTC
GCCCTGAATTCGCATCTAGACTGATGAGACGTGGTAGAGCCACAAACAGCCGGTACAAGCAACGATCTCC
AGGACCATCTGAATCATGCGCGGATGACACGAACTCACGACGGCGATCACAGACATTAACCCACAGTACA
GACACTGCGACAACGTGGCAATTCGTCGCAATACAACGTGAGACCGAAAGTGAAACGTGATTTCATGCGT
CATTTTGAACATTTTGTAAATCTTATTTAATAATGTGTGCGGCAATTCACATTTAATTTATGAATGTTTT
CTTAACATCGCGGCAACTCAAGAAACGGCAGGTTCGGATCTTAGCTACTAGAGAAAGAGGAGAAATACTA
GATGCGTAAAGGCGAAGAGCTGTTCACTGGTGTCGTCCCTATTCTGGTGGAACTGGATGGTGATGTCAAC
GGTCATAAGTTTTCCGTGCGTGGCGAGGGTGAAGGTGACGCAACTAATGGTAAACTGACGCTGAAGTTCA
TCTGTACTACTGGTAAACTGCCGGTTCCTTGGCCGACTCTGGTAACGACGCTGACTTATGGTGTTCAGTG
CTTTGCTCGTTATCCGGACCATATGAAGCAGCATGACTTCTTCAAGTCCGCCATGCCGGAAGGCTATGTG
CAGGAACGCACGATTTCCTTTAAGGATGACGGCACGTACAAAACGCGTGCGGAAGTGAAATTTGAAGGCG
ATACCCTGGTAAACCGCATTGAGCTGAAAGGCATTGACTTTAAAGAGGACGGCAATATCCTGGGCCATAA
GCTGGAATACAATTTTAACAGCCACAATGTTTACATCACCGCCGATAAACAAAAAAATGGCATTAAAGCG
AATTTTAAAATTCGCCACAACGTGGAGGATGGCAGCGTGCAGCTGGCTGATCACTACCAGCAAAACACTC
CAATCGGTGATGGTCCTGTTCTGCTGCCAGACAATCACTATCTGAGCACGCAAAGCGTTCTGTCTAAAGA
TCCGAACGAGAAACGCGATCATATGGTTCTGCTGGAGTTCGTAACCGCAGCGGGCATCACGCATGGTATG
GATGAACTGTACAAATGACCAGGCATCAAATAAAACGAAAGGCTCAGTCGAAAGACTGGGCCTTTCGTTT
TATCTGTTGTTTGTCGGTGAACGCTCTCTACTAGAGTCACACTGGCTCACCTTCGGGTGGGCCTTTCTGC
GTTTATAGGTCTCAGCTGGAAATCTGCTCGTCAGTGGTGCTCACACTGACGAATCATGTACAGATCATAC
CGATGACTGCCTGGCGACTCACAACTAAGCAAGACAGCCGGAACCAGCGCCGGCGAACACCACTGCATAT
ATGGCATATCACAACAGTCCACGTCTCAAGCAGTTACAGAGATGTTACGAACCACTAGTGCACTGCAGTA
CAACTAGAGATCTATGTGAGGATCCTAACTCGAGATCGAGAGTCCTGCAGGACTAGTGCTGAGGCATTAA
TCACACGACTAGCGCTTTCAGATATTAAAAAGTTTAGATGTAGGTTTTAGCGGTAACAGTTATATAAATC
GTGTTTCTTCTCTTGATGAAACAAAAAAATGCTAGAAAAACTTTGTCGTTTCTTACTTTTGGTGCGCTTT
GCAGTTTTCGTGGCTAGACTTAGAATCATTTCTCCTCAGATTTCTTGATTAAAGTTTGGTGCGAAGCCCT
ACTCTAACATTGGTGTTCTTCTTTTCATTCACGCAAGTTAAGTCCAGGAAGGTGAGCAAATGCTCATCCT
TCTGTTCATGCGTGACGGCTGAATTATCCTTATCTGGCGTACCCGTGCAGCCGTTTCCGTGCCTCGGTTC
CTCCGAGATATCCTTAGGGACCGCCAGGGACCATGATTGCGTCAACTGTTGTCACCGCTCCAGAGGATCC
TCTGTAACCTTTTCAACCATAAAAATAGAAAGGGCACAGGGTTGGGGTATTTGAATTTTTTTTTTGGGTT
TTTTCGTATTACTTATTACTTACCTTCTTTTCTATATAATTTTGTTTTTCCCTGGTAGAGCGGAATCTTC
CCACATTAAGACCTCAGCGCCGA
Features (pLannotate 1.2.2; 5 found; start..end, strand, type, name):
     36..851     -  CDS            KanR: aminoglycoside phosphotransferase; aph(3')-Ia; confers resistance to kanamycin in bacteria or G418 (Geneticin®) in eukaryotes
   1076..1664    +  rep_origin     ori: high-copy-number ColE1/pMB1/pBR322/pUC origin of replication
   2732..3445    +  CDS            superfolder GFP: GFP variant that folds robustly even when fused to poorly folded proteins (Pédelacq et al., 2006)
   3457..3528    +  terminator     rrnB T1 terminator: transcription terminator T1 from the E. coli rrnB gene
   3544..3571    +  terminator     T7Te terminator: phage T7 early transcription terminator
