[The description below was written by a language model from this plasmid's Addgene catalogue record and pLannotate feature annotations shown in this document.]
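Description:
pMC-XI2 is an empty, preassembled level-2 (multigene) acceptor backbone for the yeast Modular Cloning (MoClo) system, designed to deliver assembled expression cassettes into the yeast genome at integration site XI-2 rather than to be maintained as an episome. It was built by MoClo assembly from Yeast Toolkit part plasmids together with a spacer part and upstream and downstream XI-2 homology parts; the homologous regions were amplified from the EasyClone-MarkerFree toolkit. The 4,433 nt plasmid is propagated in E. coli at high copy through a ColE1/pUC-type origin and is selected with kanamycin via the aph(3')-Ia (KanR) gene. No yeast origin of replication or yeast selection marker is annotated, which fits an integrative design, and the record does not state how yeast integrants are selected.

The cloning position is occupied by a GFP dropout cassette: a superfolder GFP coding sequence followed by the bacterial rrnB T1 and T7Te terminators. In MoClo workflows, such a cassette is replaced during Golden Gate assembly by the incoming transcription units, so that correct clones can be recognised as non-fluorescent E. coli colonies against a green background of uncut vector. The promoter driving sfGFP, the Type IIS restriction sites and the XI-2 homology arms are not picked up by the automated feature table, which covers only five elements; the unannotated stretches between the origin and the GFP cassette, and after the terminators, presumably hold these parts. There is no gene insert. The construct is intended for assembling multigene constructs flanked by XI-2 homology, for targeted chromosomal integration in yeast as part of an expanded toolkit that also supports CRISPR-based applications.
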