Addgene plasmid #176156: pMC-XI2
Purpose: (Empty Backbone) preassembled yeast MoClo level-2 backbone with GFP dropout for genomic integration in site XI-2
Depositing lab: Florian David. Depositing organization: Chalmers University of Technology. Publication: Expansion of the Yeast Modular Cloning Toolkit for CRISPR-Based Applications, Genomic Integrations and Combinatorial Libraries. Otto M, Skrekas C, Gossing M, Gustafsson J, Siewers V, David F. ACS Synth Biol. 2021 Dec 17;10(12):3461-3474. doi: 10.1021/acssynbio.1c00408. Epub 2021 Dec 3. PubMed 34860007.
Backbone
  Vector backbone: MoClo assembly
  Vector type: Yeast Expression
Growth in bacteria
  Bacterial resistance: Kanamycin, 50 μg/mL
  Growth temperature: 37°C
  Growth strain: DH5alpha
  Copy number: High Copy
Gene/Insert
  Gene/Insert name: None
Terms and licenses: Academic/Nonprofit Terms; Industry Terms: Not Available to Industry
Depositor comments: Constructed using the Yeast Modular Cloning Toolkit (Lee et al. ACS Synth Biol. 2015) from the part plasmids pYTK008, pYTK047, pYTK073, pYTK090, pMC6-spacer, pMC7-XI2dw, pMC8b-XI2up. Homologous region amplified from EasyClone-MarkerFree toolkit (Jessop-Fabre et al. Biotechnol J. 2016).
How to cite: pMC-XI2 was a gift from Florian David (Addgene plasmid # 176156 ; http://n2t.net/addgene:176156 ; RRID:Addgene_176156)
